>Addgene plasmid #220580 | LT3GEPIR-PSMB5shRNA | addgene full sequence | sequence record 437733 | Addgene NGS Result
AACGACCGAGCGCAGCGAGTCAGTGAGCGAGGAAGCGGAAGAGCGCCCAATACGCAAACCGCCTCTCCCC
GCGCGTTGGCCGATTCATTAATGCAGCTGGCACGACAGGTTTCCCGACTGGAAAGCGGGCAGTGAGCGCA
ACGCAATTAATGTGAGTTAGCTCACTCATTAGGCACCCCAGGCTTTACACTTTATGCTTCCGGCTCGTAT
GTTGTGTGGAATTGTGAGCGGATAACAATTTCACACAGGAAACAGCTATGACCATGATTACGCCAAGCGC
GCAATTAACCCTCACTAAAGGGAACAAAAGCTGGAGCTGCAAGCTTAATGTAGTCTTATGCAATACTCTT
GTAGTCTTGCAACATGGTAACGATGAGTTAGCAACATGCCTTACAAGGAGAGAAAAAGCACCGTGCATGC
CGATTGGTGGAAGTAAGGTGGTACGATCGTGCCTTATTAGGAAGGCAACAGACGGGTCTGACATGGATTG
GACGAACCACTGAATTGCCGCATTGCAGAGATATTGTATTTAAGTGCCTAGCTCGATACATAAACGGGTC
TCTCTGGTTAGACCAGATCTGAGCCTGGGAGCTCTCTGGCTAACTAGGGAACCCACTGCTTAAGCCTCAA
TAAAGCTTGCCTTGAGTGCTTCAAGTAGTGTGTGCCCGTCTGTTGTGTGACTCTGGTAACTAGAGATCCC
TCAGACCCTTTTAGTCAGTGTGGAAAATCTCTAGCAGTGGCGCCCGAACAGGGACTTGAAAGCGAAAGGG
AAACCAGAGGAGCTCTCTCGACGCAGGACTCGGCTTGCTGAAGCGCGCACGGCAAGAGGCGAGGGGCGGC
GACTGGTGAGTACGCCAAAAATTTTGACTAGCGGAGGCTAGAAGGAGAGAGATGGGTGCGAGAGCGTCAG
TATTAAGCGGGGGAGAATTAGATCGCGATGGGAAAAAATTCGGTTAAGGCCAGGGGGAAAGAAAAAATAT
AAATTAAAACATATAGTATGGGCAAGCAGGGAGCTAGAACGATTCGCAGTTAATCCTGGCCTGTTAGAAA
CATCAGAAGGCTGTAGACAAATACTGGGACAGCTACAACCATCCCTTCAGACAGGATCAGAAGAACTTAG
ATCATTATATAATACAGTAGCAACCCTCTATTGTGTGCATCAAAGGATAGAGATAAAAGACACCAAGGAA
GCTTTAGACAAGATAGAGGAAGAGCAAAACAAAAGTAAGACCACCGCACAGCAAGCGGCCGCTGATCTTC
AGACCTGGAGGAGGAGATATGAGGGACAATTGGAGAAGTGAATTATATAAATATAAAGTAGTAAAAATTG
AACCATTAGGAGTAGCACCCACCAAGGCAAAGAGAAGAGTGGTGCAGAGAGAAAAAAGAGCAGTGGGAAT
AGGAGCTTTGTTCCTTGGGTTCTTGGGAGCAGCAGGAAGCACTATGGGCGCAGCGTCAATGACGCTGACG
GTACAGGCCAGACAATTATTGTCTGGTATAGTGCAGCAGCAGAACAATTTGCTGAGGGCTATTGAGGCGC
AACAGCATCTGTTGCAACTCACAGTCTGGGGCATCAAGCAGCTCCAGGCAAGAATCCTGGCTGTGGAAAG
ATACCTAAAGGATCAACAGCTCCTGGGGATTTGGGGTTGCTCTGGAAAACTCATTTGCACCACTGCTGTG
CCTTGGAATGCTAGTTGGAGTAATAAATCTCTGGAACAGATTTGGAATCACACGACCTGGATGGAGTGGG
ACAGAGAAATTAACAATTACACAAGCTTAATACACTCCTTAATTGAAGAATCGCAAAACCAGCAAGAAAA
GAATGAACAAGAATTATTGGAATTAGATAAATGGGCAAGTTTGTGGAATTGGTTTAACATAACAAATTGG
CTGTGGTATATAAAATTATTCATAATGATAGTAGGAGGCTTGGTAGGTTTAAGAATAGTTTTTGCTGTAC
TTTCTATAGTGAATAGAGTTAGGCAGGGATATTCACCATTATCGTTTCAGACCCACCTCCCAACCCCGAG
GGGACCCGACAGGCCCGAAGGAATAGAAGAAGAAGGTGGAGAGAGAGACAGAGACAGATCCATTCGATTA
GTGAACGGATCTCGACGGTATCGGTTAACTTTTAAAAGAAAAGGGGGGATTGGGGGGTACAGTGCAGGGG
AAAGAATAGTAGACATAATAGCAACAGACATACAAACTAAAGAATTACAAAAACAAATTACAAAAATTCA
AAATTTTATCGATTCTAGATTCGAGTTTACTCCCTATCAGTGATAGAGAACGTATGAAGAGTTTACTCCC
TATCAGTGATAGAGAACGTATGCAGACTTTACTCCCTATCAGTGATAGAGAACGTATAAGGAGTTTACTC
CCTATCAGTGATAGAGAACGTATGACCAGTTTACTCCCTATCAGTGATAGAGAACGTATCTACAGTTTAC
TCCCTATCAGTGATAGAGAACGTATATCCAGTTTACTCCCTATCAGTGATAGAGAACGTATAAGCTTTAG
GCGTGTACGGTGGGCGCCTATAAAAGCAGAGCTCGTTTAGTGAACCGTCAGATCGCCTGGAGCAATTCCA
CAACACTTTTGTCTTATACCAACTTTCCGTACCACTTCCTACCCTCGTAAAGTCGAGCTTGCGTTGGATC
CACCATGGTGAGCAAGGGCGAGGAGCTGTTCACCGGGGTGGTGCCCATCCTGGTCGAGCTGGACGGCGAC
GTAAACGGCCACAAGTTCAGCGTGTCTGGCGAGGGCGAGGGCGATGCCACCTACGGCAAGCTGACCCTGA
AGTTCATCTGCACCACCGGCAAGCTGCCCGTGCCCTGGCCCACCCTCGTGACCACCCTGACCTACGGCGT
GCAGTGCTTCAGCCGCTACCCCGACCACATGAAGCAGCACGACTTCTTCAAGTCCGCCATGCCCGAAGGC
TACGTCCAGGAGCGCACCATCTTCTTCAAGGACGACGGCAACTACAAGACCCGCGCCGAGGTGAAGTTCG
AGGGCGACACCCTGGTGAACCGCATCGAGCTGAAGGGCATCGACTTCAAGGAGGACGGCAACATCCTGGG
GCACAAGCTGGAGTACAACTACAACAGCCACAACGTCTATATCATGGCCGACAAGCAGAAGAACGGCATC
AAGGCGAACTTCAAGATCCGCCACAACATCGAGGACGGCAGCGTGCAGCTCGCCGACCACTACCAGCAGA
ACACCCCCATCGGCGACGGCCCCGTGCTGCTGCCCGACAACCACTACCTGAGCACCCAGTCCGCCCTGAG
CAAAGACCCCAACGAGAAGCGCGATCACATGGTCCTGCTGGAGTTCGTGACCGCCGCCGGGATCACTCTC
GGCATGGACGAGCTGTACAAGTAATGACGTACGGCGGCCGCCTCGACTAGGGATAACAGGGTAATTGTTT
GAATGAGGCTTCAGTACTTTACAGAATCGTTGCCTGCACATCTTGGAAACACTTGCTGGGATTACTTCGA
CTTCTTAACCCAACAGAAGGCTCGAGAAGGTATATTGCTGTTGACAGTGAGCGACAATGTCGAATCTATG
AGCTTTAGTGAAGCCACAGATGTAAAGCTCATAGATTCGACATTGGTGCCTACTGCCTCGGACTTCAAAG
GGTCTAGAATTCGAGCAATTATCTTGTTTACTAAAACTGAATACCTTGCTATCTCTTTGATACATTTTTA
CAAAGCTGAATTAAAATGGTATAAATTAAATCACTTTTTTCAATTGACGCGTAATTCTACCGGGTAGGGG
AGGCGCTTTTCCCAAGGCAGTCTGGAGCATGCGCTTTAGCAGCCCCGCTGGGCACTTGGCGCTACACAAG
TGGCCTCTGGCCTCGCACACATTCCACATCCACCGGTAGGCGCCAACCGGCTCCGTTCTTTGGTGGCCCC
TTCGCGCCACCTTCTACTCCTCCCCTAGTCAGGAAGTTCCCCCCCGCCCCGCAGCTCGCGTCGTGCAGGA
CGTGACAAATGGAAGTAGCACGTCTCACTAGTCTCGTGCAGATGGACAGCACCGCTGAGCAATGGAAGCG
GGTAGGCCTTTGGGGCAGCGGCCAATAGCAGCTTTGCTCCTTCGCTTTCTGGGCTCAGAGGCTGGGAAGG
GGTGGGTCCGGGGGCGGGCTCAGGGGCGGGCTCAGGGGCGGGGCGGGCGCCCGAAGGTCCTCCGGAGGCC
CGGCATTCTGCACGCTTCAAAAGCGCACGTCTGCCGCGCTGTTCTCCTCTTCCTCATCTCCGGGCCTTTC
GACCTGCAGCCCAAGCTTACCATGACCGAGTACAAGCCCACGGTGCGCCTCGCCACCCGCGACGACGTCC
CCAGGGCCGTACGCACCCTCGCCGCCGCGTTCGCCGACTACCCCGCCACGCGCCACACCGTCGATCCGGA
CCGCCACATCGAGCGGGTCACCGAGCTGCAAGAACTCTTCCTCACGCGCGTCGGGCTCGACATCGGCAAG
GTGTGGGTCGCGGACGACGGCGCCGCGGTGGCGGTCTGGACCACGCCGGAGAGCGTCGAAGCGGGGGCGG
TGTTCGCCGAGATCGGCCCGCGCATGGCCGAGTTGAGCGGTTCCCGGCTGGCCGCGCAGCAACAGATGGA
AGGCCTCCTGGCGCCGCACCGGCCCAAGGAGCCCGCGTGGTTCCTGGCCACCGTCGGCGTCTCGCCCGAC
CACCAGGGCAAGGGTCTGGGCAGCGCCGTCGTGCTCCCCGGAGTGGAGGCGGCCGAGCGCGCCGGGGTGC
CCGCCTTCCTGGAGACCTCCGCGCCCCGCAACCTCCCCTTCTACGAGCGGCTCGGCTTCACCGTCACCGC
CGACGTCGAGGTGCCCGAAGGACCGCGCACCTGGTGCATGACCCGCAAGCCCGGTGCCTGACGCCCGCCC
CACGACCCGCAGCGCCCGACCGAAAGGAGCGCACGACCCCATGCATCCAATTCCGCCCCCCCCCCCTAAC
GTTACTGGCCGAAGCCGCTTGGAATAAGGCCGGTGTGCGTTTGTCTATATGTTATTTTCCACCATATTGC
CGTCTTTTGGCAATGTGAGGGCCCGGAAACCTGGCCCTGTCTTCTTGACGAGCATTCCTAGGGGTCTTTC
CCCTCTCGCCAAAGGAATGCAAGGTCTGTTGAATGTCGTGAAGGAAGCAGTTCCTCTGGAAGCTTCTTGA
AGACAAACAACGTCTGTAGCGACCCTTTGCAGGCAGCGGAACCCCCCACCTGGCGACAGGTGCCTCTGCG
GCCAAAAGCCACGTGTATAAGATACACCTGCAAAGGCGGCACAACCCCAGTGCCACGTTGTGAGTTGGAT
AGTTGTGGAAAGAGTCAAATGGCTCTCCTCAAGCGTATTCAACAAGGGGCTGAAGGATGCCCAGAAGGTA
CCCCATTGTATGGGATCTGATCTGGGGCCTCGGTGCACATGCTTTACATGTGTTTAGTCGAGGTTAAAAA
AACGTCTAGGCCCCCCGAACCACGGGGACGTGGTTTTCCTTTGAAAAACACGATGATAATATGGCCACAA
CCATGAGTAGACTGGACAAGAGCAAAGTCATAAACGGAGCTCTGGAATTACTCAATGGTGTCGGTATCGA
AGGCCTGACGACAAGGAAACTCGCTCAAAAGCTGGGAGTTGAGCAGCCTACCCTGTACTGGCACGTGAAG
AACAAGCGGGCCCTGCTCGATGCCCTGCCAATCGAGATGCTGGACAGGCATCATACCCACTTCTGCCCCC
TGGAAGGCGAGTCATGGCAAGACTTTCTGCGGAACAACGCCAAGTCATACCGCTGTGCTCTCCTCTCACA
TCGCGACGGGGCTAAAGTGCATCTCGGCACCCGCCCAACAGAGAAACAGTACGAAACCCTGGAAAATCAG
CTCGCGTTCCTGTGTCAGCAAGGCTTCTCCCTGGAGAACGCACTGTACGCTCTGTCCGCCGTGGGCCACT
TTACACTGGGCTGCGTATTGGAGGAACAGGAGCATCAAGTAGCAAAAGAGGAAAGAGAGACACCTACCAC
CGATTCTATGCCCCCACTTCTGAGACAAGCAATTGAGCTGTTCGACCGGCAGGGAGCCGAACCTGCCTTC
CTTTTCGGCCTGGAACTAATCATATGTGGCCTGGAGAAACAGCTAAAGTGCGAAAGCGGCGGGCCGACCG
ACGCCCTTGACGATTTTGACTTAGACATGCTCCCAGCCGATGCCCTTGACGACTTTGACCTTGATATGCT
GCCTGCTGACGCTCTTGACGATTTTGACCTTGACATGCTCCCCGGGTAATCCGGACTCGACCTGCAGCCA
AGCTTATCGAAACGCGTCTGGAACAATCAACCTCTGGATTACAAAATTTGTGAAAGATTGACTGGTATTC
TTAACTATGTTGCTCCTTTTACGCTATGTGGATACGCTGCTTTAATGCCTTTGTATCATGCTATTGCTTC
CCGTATGGCTTTCATTTTCTCCTCCTTGTATAAATCCTGGTTGCTGTCTCTTTATGAGGAGTTGTGGCCC
GTTGTCAGGCAACGTGGCGTGGTGTGCACTGTGTTTGCTGACGCAACCCCCACTGGTTGGGGCATTGCCA
CCACCTGTCAGCTCCTTTCCGGGACTTTCGCTTTCCCCCTCCCTATTGCCACGGCGGAACTCATCGCCGC
CTGCCTTGCCCGCTGCTGGACAGGGGCTCGGCTGTTGGGCACTGACAATTCCGTGGTGTTGTCGGGGAAG
CTGACGTCCTTTCCATGGCTGCTCGCCTGTGTTGCCACCTGGATTCTGCGCGGGACGTCCTTCTGCTACG
TCCCTTCGGCCCTCAATCCAGCGGACCTTCCTTCCCGCGGCCTGCTGCCGGCTCTGCGGCCTCTTCCGCG
TCTTCGCCTTCGCCCTCAGACGAGTCGGATCTCCCTTTGGGCCGCCTCCCCGCCTGGAATTAATTCTGCA
GTCGAGACCTAGAAAAACATGGAGCAATCACAAGTAGCAATACAGCAGCTACCAATGCTGATTGTGCCTG
GCTAGAAGCACAAGAGGAGGAGGAGGTGGGTTTTCCAGTCACACCTCAGGTACCTTTAAGACCAATGACT
TACAAGGCAGCTGTAGATCTTAGCCACTTTTTAAAAGAAAAGGGGGGACTGGAAGGGCTAATTCACTCCC
AACGAAGACAAGATCTGCTTTTTGCTTGTACTGGGTCTCTCTGGTTAGACCAGATCTGAGCCTGGGAGCT
CTCTGGCTAACTAGGGAACCCACTGCTTAAGCCTCAATAAAGCTTGCCTTGAGTGCTTCAAGTAGTGTGT
GCCCGTCTGTTGTGTGACTCTGGTAACTAGAGATCCCTCAGACCCTTTTAGTCAGTGTGGAAAATCTCTA
GCAGTAGTAGTTCATGTCATCTTATTATTCAGTATTTATAACTTGCAAAGAAATGAATATCAGAGAGTGA
GAGGAACTTGTTTATTGCAGCTTATAATGGTTACAAATAAAGCAATAGCATCACAAATTTCACAAATAAA
GCATTTTTTTCACTGCATTCTAGTTGTGGTTTGTCCAAACTCATCAATGTATCTTATCATGTCTGGCTCT
AGCTATCCCGCCCCTAACTCCGCCCATCCCGCCCCTAACTCCGCCCAGTTCCGCCCATTCTCCGCCCCAT
GGCTGACTAATTTTTTTTATTTATGCAGAGGCCGAGGCCGCCTCGGCCTCTGAGCTATTCCAGAAGTAGT
GAGGAGGCTTTTTTGGAGGCCTAGGGACGTACCCAATTCGCCCTATAGTGAGTCGTATTACGCGCGCTCA
CTGGCCGTCGTTTTACAACGTCGTGACTGGGAAAACCCTGGCGTTACCCAACTTAATCGCCTTGCAGCAC
ATCCCCCTTTCGCCAGCTGGCGTAATAGCGAAGAGGCCCGCACCGATCGCCCTTCCCAACAGTTGCGCAG
CCTGAATGGCGAATGGG
[124 nt withheld, positions 7928-8051]
C
[91 nt withheld, positions 8053-8143]
A
[49 nt withheld, positions 8145-8193]
CCTTTGACGTTGGAGTCCACGTTCTTT
[37 nt withheld, positions 8221-8257]
ACCCTATCTCGGTCTATTCTTTTGATTTATAAGGGATTTTGCCGATTTCGGCCTATTGGTTAAAAAATGA
GCTGATTTAACAAAAATTTAACGCGAATTTTAACAAAATATTAACGCTTACAATTTAGGTGGCACTTTTC
GGGGAAATGTGCGCGGAACCCCTATTTGTTTATTTTTCTAAATACATTCAAATATGTATCCGCTCATGAG
ACAATAACCCTGATAAATGCTTCAATAATATTGAAAAAGGAAGAGTATGAGTATTCAACATTTCCGTGTC
GCCCTTATTCCCTTTTTTGCGGCATTTTGCCTTCCTGTTTTTGCTCACCCAGAAACGCTGGTGAAAGTAA
AAGATGCTGAAGATCAGTTGGGTGCACGAGTGGGTTACATCGAACTGGATCTCAACAGCGGTAAGATCCT
TGAGAGTTTTCGCCCCGAAGAACGTTTTCCAATGATGAGCACTTTTAAAGTTCTGCTATGTGGCGCGGTA
TTATCCCGTATTGACGCCGGGCAAGAGCAACTCGGTCGCCGCATACACTATTCTCAGAATGACTTGGTTG
AGTACTCACCAGTCACAGAAAAGCATCTTACGGATGGCATGACAGTAAGAGAATTATGCAGTGCTGCCAT
AACCATGAGTGATAACACTGCGGCCAACTTACTTCTGACAACGATCGGAGGACCGAAGGAGCTAACCGCT
TTTTTGCACAACATGGGGGATCATGTAACTCGCCTTGATCGTTGGGAACCGGAGCTGAATGAAGCCATAC
CAAACGACGAGCGTGACACCACGATGCCTGTAGCAATGGCAACAACGTTGCGCAAACTATTAACTGGCGA
ACTACTTACTCTAGCTTCCCGGCAACAATTAATAGACTGGATGGAGGCGGATAAAGTTGCAGGACCACTT
CTGCGCTCGGCCCTTCCGGCTGGCTGGTTTATTGCTGATAAATCTGGAGCCGGTGAGCGTGGGTCTCGCG
GTATCATTGCAGCACTGGGGCCAGATGGTAAGCCCTCCCGTATCGTAGTTATCTACACGACGGGGAGTCA
GGCAACTATGGATGAACGAAATAGACAGATCGCTGAGATAGGTGCCTCACTGATTAAGCATTGGTAACTG
TCAGACCAAGTTTACTCATATATACTTTAGATTGATTTAAAACTTCATTTTTAATTTAAAAGGATCTAGG
TGAAGATCCTTTTTGATAATCTCATGACCAAAATCCCTTAACGTGAGTTTTCGTTCCACTGAGCGTCAGA
CCCCGTAGAAAAGATCAAAGGATCTTCTTGAGATCCTTTTTTTCTGCGCGTAATCTGCTGCTTGCAAACA
AAAAAACCACCGCTACCAGCGGTGGTTTGTTTGCCGGATCAAGAGCTACCAACTCTTTTTCCGAAGGTAA
CTGGCTTCAGCAGAGCGCAGATACCAAATACTGTTCTTCTAGTGTAGCCGTAGTTAGGCCACCACTTCAA
GAACTCTGTAGCACCGCCTACATACCTCGCTCTGCTAATCCTGTTACCAGTGGCTGCTGCCAGTGGCGAT
AAGTCGTGTCTTACCGGGTTGGACTCAAGACGATAGTTACCGGATAAGGCGCAGCGGTCGGGCTGAACGG
GGGGTTCGTGCACACAGCCCAGCTTGGAGCGAACGACCTACACCGAACTGAGATACCTACAGCGTGAGCT
ATGAGAAAGCGCCACGCTTCCCGAAGGGAGAAAGGCGGACAGGTATCCGGTAAGCGGCAGGGTCGGAACA
GGAGAGCGCACGAGGGAGCTTCCAGGGGGAAACGCCTGGTATCTTTATAGTCCTGTCGGGTTTCGCCACC
TCTGACTTGAGCGTCGATTTTTGTGATGCTCGTCAGGGGGGCGGAGCCTATGGAAAAACGCCAGCAACGC
GGCCTTTTTACGGTTCCTGGCCTTTTGCTGGCCTTTTGCTCACATGTTCTTTCCTGCGTTATCCCCTGAT
TCTGTGGATAACCGTATTACCGCCTTTGAGTGAGCTGATACCGCTCGCCGCAGCCG
Features (pLannotate 1.2.2; 32 found; start..end, strand, type, name):
      1..41      +  rep_origin     RSF ori (fragment): Plasmids containing the RSF 1030 origin of replication can be propagated in E. coli cells that contain additional plasmids with compatible origins.
     43..135     +  CDS            lacI (fragment): lac repressor; lacI; The lac repressor binds to the lac operator to inhibit transcription in E. coli. This inhibition can be relieved by adding lactose or isopropyl-β-D-thiogalactopyranoside (IPTG).
    148..169     +  protein_bind   CAP binding site: CAP binding activates transcription in the presence of cAMP. E. coli catabolite activator protein
    184..214     +  promoter       lac promoter: promoter for the E. coli lac operon
    222..238     +  protein_bind   lac operator: The lac repressor binds to the lac operator to inhibit transcription in E. coli. This inhibition can be relieved by adding lactose or isopropyl-β-D-thiogalactopyranoside (IPTG). lac repressor encoded by lacI
    283..301     +  promoter       T3 promoter: promoter for bacteriophage T3 RNA polymerase
    329..555     +  promoter       RSV promoter: Rous sarcoma virus enhancer/promoter
    556..736     +  LTR            5' LTR (truncated): truncated 5' long terminal repeat (LTR) from HIV-1
    783..908     +  misc_feature   HIV-1 Ψ: packaging signal of human immunodeficiency virus type 1
    892..1255    +  CDS            HIV-1 gag (fragment): gag protein from human immunodeficiency virus 1; gag
   1401..1634    +  misc_feature   RRE: The Rev response element (RRE) of HIV-1 allows for Rev-dependent mRNA export from the nucleus to the cytoplasm.
   2011..2111    +  CDS            Rev (fragment): human immunodeficiency virus 1 (HIV-1) Rev protein; rev; enhances nuclear export of unspliced and incompletely spliced viral mRNAs
   2130..2247    +  misc_feature   cPPT/CTS: central polypurine tract and central termination sequence of HIV-1
   2263..2641    +  promoter       TRE3G promoter: 3rd-generation Tet-responsive promoter that can be activated by binding of Tet-On® 3G
   2665..3384    +  CDS            EGFP: the original enhanced GFP (Yang et al., 1996) mammalian codon-optimized
   3653..3747    +  ncRNA          3' miR-30a (fragment): sequence downstream of the 71-nt precursor of the human miR-30a microRNA (Zeng et al., 2002) miRNA
   3772..4271    +  promoter       PGK promoter: mouse phosphoglycerate kinase 1 promoter
   4292..4891    +  CDS            PuroR: puromycin N-acetyltransferase; pac from Streptomyces alboniger; confers resistance to puromycin
   5057..5519    +  misc_feature   IRES: internal ribosome entry site (IRES) of the encephalomyocarditis virus (EMCV)
   5542..6230    +  CDS            rtTA3 (fragment): reverse tetracycline transactivator 3 activates expression from Tet-responsive promoters in the presence of doxycycline
   6160..6270    +  CDS            VP48: 3 tandem repeats of the minimal activation domain of herpes simplex virus VP16 (Cheng et al., 2013)
   6325..6913    +  misc_feature   WPRE: woodchuck hepatitis virus posttranscriptional regulatory element
   6930..7118    +  CDS            nef (fragment): NEF_HV1Z2 - Experimental evidence at protein level: Swiss-Prot protein existence level 1. Extracellular Nef protein targets CD4(+) T-lymphocytes for apoptosis by interacting with CXCR4 surface receptors. From Human immunodeficiency virus type 1 group M subtype D (isolate Z2/CDC-Z34) (HIV-1).
   7120..7353    +  LTR            3' LTR (ΔU3): self-inactivating 3' long terminal repeat (LTR) from HIV-1
   7425..7546    +  polyA_signal   SV40 poly(A) signal: SV40 polyadenylation signal
   7586..7721    +  rep_origin     SV40 ori: SV40 origin of replication
   7742..7760    -  promoter       T7 promoter: promoter for bacteriophage T7 RNA polymerase
   7768..7923    +  CDS            lacZα (fragment): LacZα fragment of β-galactosidase; lacZ fragment
   7928..8356    +  rep_origin     f1 ori (sequence partly withheld): f1 bacteriophage origin of replication; arrow indicates direction of (+) strand synthesis
   8409..8513    +  promoter       AmpR promoter: bla
   8514..9374    +  CDS            AmpR: β-lactamase; bla; confers resistance to ampicillin, carbenicillin, and related antibiotics
   9545..10133   +  rep_origin     ori: high-copy-number ColE1/pMB1/pBR322/pUC origin of replication
