[The description below was written by a language model from this plasmid's Addgene catalogue record and pLannotate feature annotations shown in this document.]
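Description:
LT3GEPIR-PSMB5shRNA is a self-inactivating, third-generation-style HIV-1 lentiviral vector built on the LT3GEPIR backbone for doxycycline-inducible knockdown of human PSMB5, which encodes a proteasome subunit. In bacteria it is maintained as a high-copy plasmid through a ColE1/pUC-type origin with ampicillin resistance. An f1 origin, an SV40 origin and remnants of lac/lacZα cloning-vector sequence are also present in the backbone. The viral genome is transcribed from an RSV promoter fused to a truncated 5' LTR. It carries the Ψ packaging signal, the RRE for Rev-dependent export, the cPPT/CTS and WPRE elements, and a ΔU3 3' LTR followed by an SV40 polyadenylation signal.

The payload is an all-in-one Tet-On system made of two cassettes. In the first, a TRE3G promoter drives EGFP, and the roughly 125 bp PSMB5 shRNA insert sits downstream, cloned between XhoI and EcoRI sites that are retained. The feature table annotates flanking miR-30a-derived sequence 3' of EGFP, which indicates that the shRNA is embedded in a microRNA scaffold in the reporter's 3' untranslated region. The hairpin itself is not annotated as a separate feature. Because reporter and shRNA share one transcript, green fluorescence marks the cells in which the hairpin is being expressed.

In the second cassette, a constitutive mouse PGK promoter drives puromycin N-acetyltransferase, followed by an EMCV IRES and the rtTA3 reverse tetracycline transactivator. Transduced cells can therefore be selected with puromycin and already express the activator. When doxycycline is added, rtTA3 binds TRE3G and switches on EGFP and the shRNA together. This allows reversible, trackable depletion of PSMB5 in transduced mammalian cells.
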