Addgene plasmid #220580: LT3GEPIR-PSMB5shRNA
Purpose: To inducibly knockdown PSMB5 expression
Depositing lab: Sean Lee. Depositing organization: Tulane University.
Backbone
  Vector backbone: LT3GEPIR
  Backbone manufacturer: Dr. Johannes Zuber
  Vector type: Lentiviral
  Selectable markers: Puromycin
Growth in bacteria
  Bacterial resistance: Ampicillin, 100 μg/mL
  Growth temperature: 37°C
  Growth strain: NEB Stable
  Copy number: High Copy
Gene/Insert
  Gene/Insert name: PSMB5 shRNA
  gRNA/shRNA sequence: CAATGTCGAATCTATGAGCTT
  Species: H. sapiens (human)
  Insert size (bp): 125
  Entrez Gene: PSMB5 (a.k.a. LMPX, MB1)
  Promoter: TRE3G (TetOP) promoter
  Cloning method: Restriction Enzyme; 5′ cloning site XhoI (not destroyed); 3′ cloning site EcoRI (not destroyed)
  Sequencing primers: 5′ TGTTTGAATGAGGCTTCAGTAC; 3′ CAGCGGGGCTGCTAAAGCGCATGC
Terms and licenses: Academic/Nonprofit Terms; Industry Terms: Not Available to Industry
How to cite: LT3GEPIR-PSMB5shRNA was a gift from Sean Lee (Addgene plasmid # 220580 ; http://n2t.net/addgene:220580 ; RRID:Addgene_220580)
